>Addgene plasmid #158325 | pLKO_NWS.Ollas.HA_NGFR | addgene full sequence | sequence record 330443 | Addgene NGS Result
GCAGTACGTGATTCTTGATCCCGAGCTTCGGGTTGGAAGTGGGTGGGAGAGTTCGAGGCCTTGCGCTTAA
GGAGCCCCTTCGCCTCGTGCTTGAGTTGAGGCCTGGCCTGGGCGCTGGGGCCGCCGCGTGCGAATCTGGT
GGCACCTTCGCGCCTGTCTCGCTGCTTTCGATAAGTCTCTAGCCATTTAAAATTTTTGATGACCTGCTGC
GACGCTTTTTTTCTGGCAAGATAGTCTTGTAAATGCGGGCCAAGATCTGCACACTGGTATTTCGGTTTTT
GGGGCCGCGGGCGGCGACGGGGCCCGTGCGTCCCAGCGCACATGTTCGGCGAGGCGGGGCCTGCGAGCGC
GGCCACCGAGAATCGGACGGGGGTAGTCTCAAGCTGGCCGGCCTGCTCTGGTGCCTGGCCTCGCGCCGCC
GTGTATCGCCCCGCCCTGGGCGGCAAGGCTGGCCCGGTCGGCACCAGTTGCGTGAGCGGAAAGATGGCCG
CTTCCCGGCCCTGCTGCAGGGAGCTCAAAATGGAGGACGCGGCGCTCGGGAGAGCGGGCGGGTGAGTCAC
CCACACAAAGGAAAAGGGCCTTTCCGTCCTCAGCCGTCGCTTCATGTGACTCCACGGAGTACCGGGCGCC
GTCCAGGCACCTCGATTAGTTCTCGAGCTTTTGGAGTACGTCGTCTTTAGGTTGGGGGGAGGGGTTTTAT
GCGATGGAGTTTCCCCACACTGAGTGGGTGGAGACTGAAGTTAGGCCAGCTTGGCACTTGATGTAATTCT
CCTTGGAATTTGCCCTTTTTGAGTTTGGATCTTGGTTCATTCTCAAGCCTCAGACAGTGGTTCAAAGTTT
TTTTCTTCCATTTCAGGTGTCGTGAGGAATTCTGCAGTCGATCGACGGTACCGCGGGCCCGGGATCCACG
GTCGCCACCATGGGGGCAGGTGCCACCGGCCGCGCCATGGACGGGCCGCGCCTGCTGCTGTTGCTGCTTC
TGGGGGTGTCCCTTGGAGGTGCCAAGGAGGCATGCAACTGGTCCCACCCCCAATTCGAGAAAGGAGGAGG
CGGGGGAGGGAGCGGCTTCGCCAACGAGCTGGGCCCCAGGCTGATGGGCAAGTGCGGAGGAGGCGGGGGA
GGGTACCCATACGATGTGCCAGATTACGCTCCCACAGGCCTGTACACACACAGCGGTGAGTGCTGCAAAG
CCTGCAACCTGGGCGAGGGTGTGGCCCAGCCTTGTGGAGCCAACCAGACCGTGTGTGAGCCCTGCCTGGA
CAGCGTGACGTTCTCCGACGTGGTGAGCGCGACCGAGCCGTGCAAGCCGTGCACCGAGTGCGTGGGGCTC
CAGAGCATGTCGGCGCCGTGCGTGGAGGCCGACGACGCCGTGTGCCGCTGCGCCTACGGCTACTACCAGG
ATGAGACGACTGGGCGCTGCGAGGCGTGCCGCGTGTGCGAGGCGGGCTCGGGCCTCGTGTTCTCCTGCCA
GGACAAGCAGAACACCGTGTGCGAGGAGTGCCCCGACGGCACGTATTCCGACGAGGCCAACCACGTGGAC
CCGTGCCTGCCCTGCACCGTGTGCGAGGACACCGAGCGCCAGCTCCGCGAGTGCACACGCTGGGCCGACG
CCGAGTGCGAGGAGATCCCTGGCCGTTGGATTACACGGTCCACACCCCCAGAGGGCTCGGACAGCACAGC
CCCCAGCACCCAGGAGCCTGAGGCACCTCCAGAACAAGACCTCATAGCCAGCACGGTGGCAGGTGTGGTG
ACCACAGTGATGGGCAGCTCCCAGCCCGTGGTGACCCGAGGCACCACCGACAACCTCATCCCTGTCTATT
GCTCCATCCTGGCTGCTGTGGTTGTGGGCCTTGTGGCCTACATAGCCTTCAAGAGGTGGAACAGGGGTAT
CCTCTAGAGCGGCCGCGTCGACAATCAACCTCTGGATTACAAAATTTGTGAAAGATTGACTGGTATTCTT
AACTATGTTGCTCCTTTTACGCTATGTGGATACGCTGCTTTAATGCCTTTGTATCATGCTATTGCTTCCC
GTATGGCTTTCATTTTCTCCTCCTTGTATAAATCCTGGTTGCTGTCTCTTTATGAGGAGTTGTGGCCCGT
TGTCAGGCAACGTGGCGTGGTGTGCACTGTGTTTGCTGACGCAACCCCCACTGGTTGGGGCATTGCCACC
ACCTGTCAGCTCCTTTCCGGGACTTTCGCTTTCCCCCTCCCTATTGCCACGGCGGAACTCATCGCCGCCT
GCCTTGCCCGCTGCTGGACAGGGGCTCGGCTGTTGGGCACTGACAATTCCGTGGTGTTGTCGGGGAAGCT
GACGTCCTTTCCATGGCTGCTCGCCTGTGTTGCCACCTGGATTCTGCGCGGGACGTCCTTCTGCTACGTC
CCTTCGGCCCTCAATCCAGCGGACCTTCCTTCCCGCGGCCTGCTGCCGGCTCTGCGGCCTCTTCCGCATC
TTCGCCTTCGCCCTCAGACGAGTCGGATCTCCCTTTGGGCCGCCTCCCCGCCTGGGTACCTTTAAGACCA
ATGACTTACAAGGCAGCTGTAGATCTTAGCCACTTTTTAAAAGAAAAGGGGGGACTGGAAGGGCTAATTC
ACTCCCAACGAAGATAAGATCTGCTTTTTGCTTGTACTGGGTCTCTCTGGTTAGACCAGATCTGAGCCTG
GGAGCTCTCTGGCTAACTAGGGAACCCACTGCTTAAGCCTCAATAAAGCTTGCCTTGAGTGCTTCAAGTA
GTGTGTGCCCGTCTGTTGTGTGACTCTGGTAACTAGAGATCCCTCAGACCCTTTTAGTCAGTGTGGAAAA
TCTCTAGCAGTAGTAGTTCATGTCATCTTATTATTCAGTATTTATAACTTGCAAAGAAATGAATATCAGA
GAGTGAGAGGAACTTGTTTATTGCAGCTTATAATGGTTACAAATAAAGCAATAGCATCACAAATTTCACA
AATAAAGCATTTTTTTCACTGCATTCTAGTTGTGGTTTGTCCAAACTCATCAATGTATCTTATCATGTCT
GGCTCTAGCTATCCCGCCCCTAACTCCGCCCATCCCGCCCCTAACTCCGCCCAGTTCCGCCCATTCTCCG
CCCCATGGCTGACTAATTTTTTTTATTTATGCAGAGGCCGAGGCCGCCTCGGCCTCTGAGCTATTCCAGA
AGTAGTGAGGAGGCTTTTTTGGAGGCCTAGGGACGTACCCAATTCGCCCTATAGTGAGTCGTATTACGCG
CGCTCACTGGCCGTCGTTTTACAACGTCGTGACTGGGAAAACCCTGGCGTTACCCAACTTAATCGCCTTG
CAGCACATCCCCCTTTCGCCAGCTGGCGTAATAGCGAAGAGGCCCGCACCGATCGCCCTTCCCAACAGTT
GCGCAGCCTGAATGGCGAATGGG
[124 nt withheld, positions 3384-3507]
C
[91 nt withheld, positions 3509-3599]
A
[49 nt withheld, positions 3601-3649]
CCTTTGACGTTGGAGTCCACGTTCTTT
[37 nt withheld, positions 3677-3713]
ACCCTATCTCGGTCTATTCTTTTGATTTATAAGGGATTTTGCCGATTTCGGCCTATTGGTTAAAAAATGA
GCTGATTTAACAAAAATTTAACGCGAATTTTAACAAAATATTAACGCTTACAATTTAGGTGGCACTTTTC
GGGGAAATGTGCGCGGAACCCCTATTTGTTTATTTTTCTAAATACATTCAAATATGTATCCGCTCATGAG
ACAATAACCCTGATAAATGCTTCAATAATATTGAAAAAGGAAGAGTATGAGTATTCAACATTTCCGTGTC
GCCCTTATTCCCTTTTTTGCGGCATTTTGCCTTCCTGTTTTTGCTCACCCAGAAACGCTGGTGAAAGTAA
AAGATGCTGAAGATCAGTTGGGTGCACGAGTGGGTTACATCGAACTGGATCTCAACAGCGGTAAGATCCT
TGAGAGTTTTCGCCCCGAAGAACGTTTTCCAATGATGAGCACTTTTAAAGTTCTGCTATGTGGCGCGGTA
TTATCCCGTATTGACGCCGGGCAAGAGCAACTCGGTCGCCGCATACACTATTCTCAGAATGACTTGGTTG
AGTACTCACCAGTCACAGAAAAGCATCTTACGGATGGCATGACAGTAAGAGAATTATGCAGTGCTGCCAT
AACCATGAGTGATAACACTGCGGCCAACTTACTTCTGACAACGATCGGAGGACCGAAGGAGCTAACCGCT
TTTTTGCACAACATGGGGGATCATGTAACTCGCCTTGATCGTTGGGAACCGGAGCTGAATGAAGCCATAC
CAAACGACGAGCGTGACACCACGATGCCTGTAGCAATGGCAACAACGTTGCGCAAACTATTAACTGGCGA
ACTACTTACTCTAGCTTCCCGGCAACAATTAATAGACTGGATGGAGGCGGATAAAGTTGCAGGACCACTT
CTGCGCTCGGCCCTTCCGGCTGGCTGGTTTATTGCTGATAAATCTGGAGCCGGTGAGCGTGGGTCTCGCG
GTATCATTGCAGCACTGGGGCCAGATGGTAAGCCCTCCCGTATCGTAGTTATCTACACGACGGGGAGTCA
GGCAACTATGGATGAACGAAATAGACAGATCGCTGAGATAGGTGCCTCACTGATTAAGCATTGGTAACTG
TCAGACCAAGTTTACTCATATATACTTTAGATTGATTTAAAACTTCATTTTTAATTTAAAAGGATCTAGG
TGAAGATCCTTTTTGATAATCTCATGACCAAAATCCCTTAACGTGAGTTTTCGTTCCACTGAGCGTCAGA
CCCCGTAGAAAAGATCAAAGGATCTTCTTGAGATCCTTTTTTTCTGCGCGTAATCTGCTGCTTGCAAACA
AAAAAACCACCGCTACCAGCGGTGGTTTGTTTGCCGGATCAAGAGCTACCAACTCTTTTTCCGAAGGTAA
CTGGCTTCAGCAGAGCGCAGATACCAAATACTGTTCTTCTAGTGTAGCCGTAGTTAGGCCACCACTTCAA
GAACTCTGTAGCACCGCCTACATACCTCGCTCTGCTAATCCTGTTACCAGTGGCTGCTGCCAGTGGCGAT
AAGTCGTGTCTTACCGGGTTGGACTCAAGACGATAGTTACCGGATAAGGCGCAGCGGTCGGGCTGAACGG
GGGGTTCGTGCACACAGCCCAGCTTGGAGCGAACGACCTACACCGAACTGAGATACCTACAGCGTGAGCT
ATGAGAAAGCGCCACGCTTCCCGAAGGGAGAAAGGCGGACAGGTATCCGGTAAGCGGCAGGGTCGGAACA
GGAGAGCGCACGAGGGAGCTTCCAGGGGGAAACGCCTGGTATCTTTATAGTCCTGTCGGGTTTCGCCACC
TCTGACTTGAGCGTCGATTTTTGTGATGCTCGTCAGGGGGGCGGAGCCTATGGAAAAACGCCAGCAACGC
GGCCTTTTTACGGTTCCTGGCCTTTTGCTGGCCTTTTGCTCACATGTTCTTTCCTGCGTTATCCCCTGAT
TCTGTGGATAACCGTATTACCGCCTTTGAGTGAGCTGATACCGCTCGCCGCAGCCGAACGACCGAGCGCA
GCGAGTCAGTGAGCGAGGAAGCGGAAGAGCGCCCAATACGCAAACCGCCTCTCCCCGCGCGTTGGCCGAT
TCATTAATGCAGCTGGCACGACAGGTTTCCCGACTGGAAAGCGGGCAGTGAGCGCAACGCAATTAATGTG
AGTTAGCTCACTCATTAGGCACCCCAGGCTTTACACTTTATGCTTCCGGCTCGTATGTTGTGTGGAATTG
TGAGCGGATAACAATTTCACACAGGAAACAGCTATGACCATGATTACGCCAAGCGCGCAATTAACCCTCA
CTAAAGGGAACAAAAGCTGGAGCTGCAAGCTTAATGTAGTCTTATGCAATACTCTTGTAGTCTTGCAACA
TGGTAACGATGAGTTAGCAACATGCCTTACAAGGAGAGAAAAAGCACCGTGCATGGCGATTGGTGGAAGT
AAGGTGGTACGATCGTGCCTTATTAGGAAGGCAACAGACGGGTCTGACATGGATTGGACGAACCACTGAA
TTGCCGCATTGCAGAGATATTGTATTTAAGTGCCTAGCTCGATACATAAACGGGTCTCTCTGGTTAGACC
AGATCTGAGCCTGGGAGCTCTCTGGCTAACTAGGGAACCCACTGCTTAAGCCTCAATAAAGCTTGCCTTG
AGTGCTTCAAGTAGTGTGTGCCCGTCTGTTGTGTGACTCTGGTAACTAGAGATCCCTCAGACCCTTTTAG
TCAGTGTGGAAAATCTCTAGCAGTGGCGCCCGAACAGGGACTTGAAAGCGAAAGGGAAACCAGAGGAGCT
CTCTCGACGCAGGACTCGGCTTGCTGAAGCGCGCACGGCAAGAGGCGAGGGGCGGCGACTGGTGAGTACG
CCAAAAATTTTGACTAGCGGAGGCTAGAAGGAGAGAGATGGGTGCGAGAGCGTCAGTATTAAGCGGGGGA
GAATTAGATCGCGATGGGAAAAAATTCGGTTAAGGCCAGGGGGAAAGAAAAAATATAAATTAAAACATAT
AGTATGGGCAAGCAGGGAGCTAGAACGATTCGCAGTTAATCCTGGCCTGTTAGAAACATCAGAAGGCTGT
AGACAAATACTGGGACAGCTACAACCATCCCTTCAGACAGGATCAGAAGAACTTAGATCATTATATAATA
CAGTAGCAACCCTCTATTGTGTGCATCAAAGGATAGAGATAAAAGACACCAAGGAAGCTTTAGACAAGAT
AGAGGAAGAGCAAAACAAAAGTAAGACCACCGCACAGCAAGCGGCCGCTGATCTTCAGACCTGGAGGAGG
AGATATGAGGGACAATTGGAGAAGTGAATTATATAAATATAAAGTAGTAAAAATTGAACCATTAGGAGTA
GCACCCACCAAGGCAAAGAGAAGAGTGGTGCAGAGAGAAAAAAGAGCAGTGGGAATAGGAGCTTTGTTCC
TTGGGTTCTTGGGAGCAGCAGGAAGCACTATGGGCGCAGCGTCAATGACGCTGACGGTACAGGCCAGACA
ATTATTGTCTGGTATAGTGCAGCAGCAGAACAATTTGCTGAGGGCTATTGAGGCGCAACAGCATCTGTTG
CAACTCACAGTCTGGGGCATCAAGCAGCTCCAGGCAAGAATCCTGGCTGTGGAAAGATACCTAAAGGATC
AACAGCTCCTGGGGATTTGGGGTTGCTCTGGAAAACTCATTTGCACCACTGCTGTGCCTTGGAATGCTAG
TTGGAGTAATAAATCTCTGGAACAGATTTGGAATCACACGACCTGGATGGAGTGGGACAGAGAAATTAAC
AATTACACAAGCTTAATACACTCCTTAATTGAAGAATCGCAAAACCAGCAAGAAAAGAATGAACAAGAAT
TATTGGAATTAGATAAATGGGCAAGTTTGTGGAATTGGTTTAACATAACAAATTGGCTGTGGTATATAAA
ATTATTCATAATGATAGTAGGAGGCTTGGTAGGTTTAAGAATAGTTTTTGCTGTACTTTCTATAGTGAAT
AGAGTTAGGCAGGGATATTCACCATTATCGTTTCAGACCCACCTCCCAACCCCGAGGGGACCCGACAGGC
CCGAAGGAATAGAAGAAGAAGGTGGAGAGAGAGACAGAGACAGATCCATTCGATTAGTGAACGGATCTCG
ACGGTATCGATCACGAGACTAGTATCGAGCGGCCGCCCCCTTCACCGAGGGCCTATTTCCCATGATTCCT
TCATATTTGCATATACGATACAAGGCTGTTAGAGAGATAATTGGAATTAATTTGACTGTAAACACAAAGA
TATTAGTACAAAATACGTGACGTAGAAAGTAATAATTTCTTGGGTAGTTTGCAGTTTTAAAATTATGTTT
TAAAATGGACTATCATATGCTTACCGTAACTTGAAAGTATTTCGATTTCTTGGCTTTATATATCTTGTGG
AAAGGACGAAACACCGGGTCTTCGAGAAGACCTGTTTTAGAGCTAGAAATAGCAAGTTAAAATAAGGCTA
GTCCGTTATCAACTTGAAAAAGTGGCACCGAGTCGGTGCTTTTTTTAATTCTCGACCTCGAGACAAATGG
CAGTATTCATCCACAATTTTAAAAGAAAAGGGGGGATTGGGGGGTACAGTGCAGGGGAAAGAATAGTAGA
CATAATAGCAACAGACATACAAACTAAAGAATTACAAAAACAAATTACAAAAATTCAAAATTTTCGGGTT
TATTACAGGGACAGCAGAGATCCACTTTGGCCGCGGCTCGAGGCGATAAGCTTTGCAAAGATGGATAAAG
TTTTAAACAGAGAGGAATCTTTGCAGCTAATGGACCTTCTAGGTCTTGAAAGGAGTGGGAATTGGCTCCG
GTGCCCGTCAGTGGGCAGAGCGCACATCGCCCACAGTCCCCGAGAAGTTGGGGGGAGGGGTCGGCAATTG
AACCGGTGCCTAGAGAAGGTGGCGCGGGGTAAACTGGGAAAGTGATGTCGTGTACTGGCTCCGCCTTTTT
CCCGAGGGTGGGGGAGAACCGTATATAAGTGCAGTAGTCGCCGTGAACGTTCTTTTTCGCAACGGGTTTG
CCGCCAGAACACAGGTAAGTGCCGTGTGTGGTTCCCGCGGGCCTGGCCTCTTTACGGGTTATGGCCCTTG
CGTGCCTTGAATTACTTCCACCTGGCT
Features (pLannotate 1.2.2; 29 found; start..end, strand, type, name):
    882..907     +  misc_feature   MCS (fragment): multiple cloning site
    920..1882    +  CDS            NGFR (fragment): TNR16_HUMAN - Also known as TNFRSF16. Experimental evidence at protein level: Swiss-Prot protein existence level 1. Low affinity receptor which can bind to NGF, BDNF, NTF3, and NTF4. Forms a heterodimeric receptor with SORCS2 that binds the precursor forms of NGF, BDNF and NTF3 with high affinity, and has much lower affinity for mature NGF and BDNF (PubMed:24908487). Plays an important role in differentiation and survival of specific neuronal populations during development (By similarity). Can mediate cell survival as well as cell death of neural cells. Plays a role in the inactivation of RHOA
   1913..2501    +  misc_feature   WPRE: woodchuck hepatitis virus posttranscriptional regulatory element
   2506..2643    +  CDS            nef (fragment): NEF_HV1LA - Experimental evidence at protein level: Swiss-Prot protein existence level 1. Extracellular Nef protein targets CD4(+) T-lymphocytes for apoptosis by interacting with CXCR4 surface receptors. From Human immunodeficiency virus type 1 group M subtype B (isolate Lai) (HIV-1).
   2629..2809    +  LTR            5' LTR (truncated): truncated 5' long terminal repeat (LTR) from HIV-1
   2881..3002    +  polyA_signal   SV40 poly(A) signal: SV40 polyadenylation signal
   3042..3177    +  rep_origin     SV40 ori: SV40 origin of replication
   3198..3216    -  promoter       T7 promoter: promoter for bacteriophage T7 RNA polymerase
   3224..3379    +  CDS            lacZα (fragment): LacZα fragment of β-galactosidase; lacZ fragment
   3384..3812    +  rep_origin     f1 ori (sequence partly withheld): f1 bacteriophage origin of replication; arrow indicates direction of (+) strand synthesis
   3865..3969    +  promoter       AmpR promoter: bla
   3970..4830    +  CDS            AmpR: β-lactamase; bla; confers resistance to ampicillin, carbenicillin, and related antibiotics
   5001..5589    +  rep_origin     ori: high-copy-number ColE1/pMB1/pBR322/pUC origin of replication
   5772..5864    +  CDS            lacI (fragment): lac repressor; lacI; The lac repressor binds to the lac operator to inhibit transcription in E. coli. This inhibition can be relieved by adding lactose or isopropyl-β-D-thiogalactopyranoside (IPTG).
   5877..5898    +  protein_bind   CAP binding site: CAP binding activates transcription in the presence of cAMP. E. coli catabolite activator protein
   5913..5943    +  promoter       lac promoter: promoter for the E. coli lac operon
   5951..5967    +  protein_bind   lac operator: The lac repressor binds to the lac operator to inhibit transcription in E. coli. This inhibition can be relieved by adding lactose or isopropyl-β-D-thiogalactopyranoside (IPTG). lac repressor encoded by lacI
   6012..6030    +  promoter       T3 promoter: promoter for bacteriophage T3 RNA polymerase
   6058..6284    +  promoter       RSV promoter: Rous sarcoma virus enhancer/promoter
   6285..6465    +  LTR            5' LTR (truncated): truncated 5' long terminal repeat (LTR) from HIV-1
   6512..6637    +  misc_feature   HIV-1 Ψ: packaging signal of human immunodeficiency virus type 1
   6621..6984    +  CDS            HIV-1 gag (fragment): gag protein from human immunodeficiency virus 1; gag
   7130..7363    +  misc_feature   RRE: The Rev response element (RRE) of HIV-1 allows for Rev-dependent mRNA export from the nucleus to the cytoplasm.
   7740..7840    +  CDS            Rev (fragment): human immunodeficiency virus 1 (HIV-1) Rev protein; rev; enhances nuclear export of unspliced and incompletely spliced viral mRNAs
   7890..8130    +  promoter       U6 promoter: RNA polymerase III promoter for human U6 snRNA
   8157..8232    +  misc_RNA       gRNA scaffold: guide RNA scaffold for the Streptococcus pyogenes CRISPR/Cas9 system
   8280..8397    +  misc_feature   cPPT/CTS: central polypurine tract and central termination sequence of HIV-1
   8464..8530    +  CDS            small t antigen (fragment): SV40 (simian virus 40) small t antigen
   8537..865     +  promoter       EF-1α promoter (across the origin): strong constitutive promoter for human elongation factor EF-1α
