[The description below was written by a language model from this plasmid's Addgene catalogue record and pLannotate feature annotations shown in this document.]
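Description:
pLKO_NWS.Ollas.HA_NGFR is a lentiviral CRISPR vector on the pLKO backbone that pairs a guide RNA cassette with a protein barcode ("Pro-Code") for tracking transduced cells. The sequenced plasmid is about 8.9 kb. It is propagated in E. coli through a high-copy ColE1/pUC-type origin with ampicillin selection (AmpR), and it also carries an f1 origin and an SV40 origin. No mammalian drug-resistance marker is annotated. The viral framework has a third-generation layout: an RSV promoter drives a truncated HIV-1 5' LTR, followed by the Ψ packaging signal with a partial gag fragment, the RRE for Rev-dependent export of the genomic RNA, and a cPPT/CTS. A WPRE, a truncated 3' LTR and an SV40 polyadenylation signal lie downstream of the payload.

Two expression units sit between the LTRs. A human U6 promoter is followed by the S. pyogenes Cas9 guide RNA scaffold, leaving a short gap where an sgRNA spacer can be cloned; no Cas9 is annotated, so the nuclease must be supplied separately. Downstream, the EF-1α promoter drives a human NGFR lacking its signalling domain (dNGFR), giving an inert cell-surface scaffold. According to the record, a combination of three epitope tags (NWS, Ollas and HA) is fused at its N-terminal end, although the tags are not annotated separately in the feature table. This epitope combination acts as an antibody-detectable barcode, so each guide can be linked to a distinct Pro-Code. Cells carrying different guides can then be distinguished by cytometry, which allows pooled phenotypic CRISPR screens to be read out at single-cell resolution.
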