Addgene plasmid #158325: pLKO_NWS.Ollas.HA_NGFR
Purpose: Protein Barcode (Pro-Code) for vector/cell tracking. Contains U6 trRNA cassette for sgRNA cloning. Enables phenotypic CRISPR screens at a single cell resolution (using cytometry).
Depositing lab: Brian Brown. Depositing organization: Icahn School of Medicine at Mount Sinai. Publication: Protein Barcodes Enable High-Dimensional Single-Cell CRISPR Screens. Wroblewska A, Dhainaut M, Ben-Zvi B, Rose SA, Park ES, Amir ED, Bektesevic A, Baccarini A, Merad M, Rahman AH, Brown BD. Cell. 2018 Nov 1;175(4):1141-1155.e16. doi: 10.1016/j.cell.2018.09.022. Epub 2018 Oct 18. PubMed 30343902.
Backbone
  Vector backbone: pLKO
  Backbone size w/o insert (bp): 9000
  Vector type: Lentiviral, CRISPR
Growth in bacteria
  Bacterial resistance: Ampicillin, 100 μg/mL
  Growth temperature: 37°C
  Growth strain: NEB Stable
  Copy number: High Copy
Gene/Insert
  Gene/Insert name: Pro-Code Tagged human dNGFR
  Species: H. sapiens (human)
  Insert size (bp): 1000
  Mutation: Truncation of the signaling domain
  Entrez Gene: NGFR (a.k.a. CD271, Gp80-LNGFR, TNFRSF16, p75(NTR), p75NTR)
  Promoter: EF1a
  Tag / fusion protein: NWS.Ollas.HA (N terminal on insert)
  Cloning method: Restriction Enzyme; 5′ cloning site Unknown (unknown if destroyed)
  Sequencing primers: 5′ cctttttgagtttggatcttggttcat
Terms and licenses: Academic/Nonprofit Terms; Industry Terms: Not Available to Industry
How to cite: pLKO_NWS.Ollas.HA_NGFR was a gift from Brian Brown (Addgene plasmid # 158325 ; http://n2t.net/addgene:158325 ; RRID:Addgene_158325)
