>Addgene plasmid #158325 | pLKO_NWS.Ollas.HA_NGFR | depositor partial sequence | sequence record 305519 | Tagged NGFR
ATGGGGGCAGGTGCCACCGGCCGCGCCATGGACGGGCCGCGCCTGCTGCTGTTGCTGCTTCTGGGGGTGT
CCCTTGGAGGTGCCAAGGAGGCATGCAACTGGTCCCACCCCCAATTCGAGAAAGGAGGAGGCGGGGGAGG
GAGCGGCTTCGCCAACGAGCTGGGCCCCAGGCTGATGGGCAAGTGCGGAGGAGGCGGGGGAGGGTACCCA
TACGATGTGCCAGATTACGCTCCCACAGGCCTGTACACACACAGCGGTGAGTGCTGCAAAGCCTGCAACC
TGGGCGAGGGTGTGGCCCAGCCTTGTGGAGCCAACCAGACCGTGTGTGAGCCCTGCCTGGACAGCGTGAC
GTTCTCCGACGTGGTGAGCGCGACCGAGCCGTGCAAGCCGTGCACCGAGTGCGTGGGGCTCCAGAGCATG
TCGGCGCCGTGCGTGGAGGCCGACGACGCCGTGTGCCGCTGCGCCTACGGCTACTACCAGGATGAGACGA
CTGGGCGCTGCGAGGCGTGCCGCGTGTGCGAGGCGGGCTCGGGCCTCGTGTTCTCCTGCCAGGACAAGCA
GAACACCGTGTGCGAGGAGTGCCCCGACGGCACGTATTCCGACGAGGCCAACCACGTGGACCCGTGCCTG
CCCTGCACCGTGTGCGAGGACACCGAGCGCCAGCTCCGCGAGTGCACACGCTGGGCCGACGCCGAGTGCG
AGGAGATCCCTGGCCGTTGGATTACACGGTCCACACCCCCAGAGGGCTCGGACAGCACAGCCCCCAGCAC
CCAGGAGCCTGAGGCACCTCCAGAACAAGACCTCATAGCCAGCACGGTGGCAGGTGTGGTGACCACAGTG
ATGGGCAGCTCCCAGCCCGTGGTGACCCGAGGCACCACCGACAACCTCATCCCTGTCTATTGCTCCATCC
TGGCTGCTGTGGTTGTGGGCCTTGTGGCCTACATAGCCTTCAAGAGGTGGAACAGGGGTATCCTCTAG
